>Addgene plasmid #237078 | LgBiT-KRAS 4B G12C BiBiT Ready Vector | addgene full sequence | sequence record 471925 | Addgene NGS Result
AAGACGCGTGACGTCGGCAGTGAAAAAAATGCTTTATTTGTGAAATTTGTGATGCTATTGCTTTATTTGT
AACCATTATAAGCTGCAATAAACAAGTTAACAACAACAATTGCATTCATTTTATGTTTCAGGTTCAGGGG
GAGGTGTGGGAGGTTTTTTAAAGCAAGTAAAACCTCTACAAATGTGGTATGGCTGATTATGATCCGCGGC
CGCAATACGTCGACGTTATCAGCTGACTTCGTACGAGAGCCTAGGTGTTTCTAGAGGATCCCCGGGTACC
GAGCCCGAATTCGTTTAAACTTACATAATTACACACTTTGTCTTTGACTTCTTTTTCTTCTTTTTACCAT
CTTTGCTCATCTTTTCTTTATGTTTTCGAATTTCTCGAACTAATGTATAGAAGGCATCATCAACACCCTG
TCTTGTCTTTGCTGATGTTTCAATAAAAGGAATTCCATAACTTCTTGCTAAGTCCTGAGCCTGTTTTGTG
TCTACTGTTCTAGAAGGCAAATCACATTTATTTCCTACTAGGACCATAGGTACATCTTCAGAGTCCTTAA
CTCTTTTAATTTGTTCTCTATAATGGTGAATATCTTCAAATGATTTAGTATTATTTATGGCAAATACACA
AAGAAAGCCCTCCCCAGTCCTCATGTACTGGTCCCTCATTGCACTGTACTCCTCTTGACCTGCTGTGTCG
AGAATATCCAAGAGACAGGTTTCTCCATCAATTACTACTTGCTTCCTGTAGGAATCCTCTATTGTTGGAT
CATATTCGTCCACAAAATGATTCTGAATTAGCTGTATCGTCAAGGCACTCTTGCCTACGCCGCAAGCTCC
AACTACCACAAGTTTATATTCAGTCATGGCGATCGCACCGCTCGAGCCTCCACCTCCGCTCCCGCCACCA
CCGGAGCTCCCACTGTTGATGGTTACTCGGAACAGCATGGAGCCGTCGGGGGTGATCAGGCGCTCGTCGA
TAATTTTGTTGCCGTTCCACAGGGTCCCTGTTACAGTGATCTTTTTGCCGTCGAACACGGCGATGCCTTC
ATACGGCCGTCCGAAATAGTTCAGCATGTTCGGCGTAACCCCGTCGATTACCAGTGTGCCATAGGGCAGG
ATCACCTTAAAGTGATGATCATCCACAGGGTACACCACCTTAAACACCTCTTCGATCTGGGCCATTTGGT
CGGCGCTCAGACCTTCATACGGGATGATGACATGGATGTCGATCTTCAGGGCATTTTCACCGCTCCGGAC
AATCCTTTGGATCGGAGTTACGGACACGGCGAGATTCTGCAGCAAACTGGACACACCTCCCTGTTCAAGG
ACTTGGTCCAGGTTGTAGGCGGCTGTCTGTTCCCAGTCCCCAACGAAATCTTCGAGTGTGAAGACCATGG
TGAGCGCTAGCTGCAAAAAGAACAAGTAGCTTGTATTCTATAGTGTCACCTAAATGGGCGATCTGACGGT
TCACTAAACCAGCTCTGCTTATATAGGCCTCCCTGGCGCGCCACTAGTTATTAATAGTAATCAATTACGG
GGTCATTAGTTCATAGCCCATATATGGAGTTCCGCGTTACATAACTTACGGTAAATGGCCCGCCTGGCTG
ACCGCCCAACGACCCCCGCCCATTGACGTCAATAATGACGTATGTTCCCATAGTAACGCCAATAGGGACT
TTCCATTGACGTCAATGGGTGGAGTATTTACGGTAAACTGCCCACTTGGCAGTACATCAAGTGTATCATA
TGCCAAGTCCGCCCCCTATTGACGTCAATGACGGTAAATGGCCCGCCTGGCATTATGCCCAGTACATGAC
CTTACGGGACTTTCCTACTTGGCAGTACATCTACGTATTAGTCATCGCTATTACCATGGTGATGCGGTTT
TGGCAGTACACCAATGGGCGTGGATAGCGGTTTGACTCACGGGGATTTCCAAGTCTCCACCCCATTGACG
TCAATGGGAGTTTGTTTTGGCACCAAAATCAACGGGACTTTCCAAAATGTCGTAATAACCCCGCCCCGTT
GACGCAAATGGGCGGTAGGCGTGTACGGTGGGAGGTCAAATCGAATTCTAATACTGTTGACAATTAATCA
TCGGCATAGTATATCGGCATAGTATAATACGACAAGGTGAGGAACTAAACCCAGGAGGCAGATCATGATT
GAACAAGATGGATTGCACGCAGGTTCTCCGGCCGCTTGGGTGGAGAGGCTATTCGGCTATGACTGGGCAC
AACAGACAATCGGCTGCTCTGATGCCGCCGTGTTCCGGCTGTCAGCGCAGGGGCGCCCGGTTCTTTTTGT
CAAGACCGACCTGTCCGGTGCCCTGAATGAACTGCAGGACGAGGCAGCGCGGCTATCGTGGCTGGCCACG
ACGGGCGTTCCTTGCGCAGCTGTGCTCGACGTTGTCACTGAAGCGGGAAGGGACTGGCTGCTATTGGGCG
AAGTGCCGGGGCAGGATCTCCTGTCATCTCACCTTGCTCCTGCCGAGAAAGTATCCATCATGGCTGATGC
AATGCGGCGGCTGCATACGCTTGATCCGGCTACCTGCCCATTCGACCACCAAGCGAAACATCGCATCGAG
CGAGCACGTACTCGGATGGAAGCCGGTCTTGTCGATCAGGATGATCTGGACGAAGAGCATCAGGGGCTCG
CGCCAGCCGAACTGTTCGCCAGGCTCAAGGCGCGCATGCCCGACGGCGAGGATCTCGTCGTGACCCATGG
CGATGCCTGCTTGCCGAATATCATGGTGGAAAATGGCCGCTTTTCTGGATTCATCGACTGTGGCCGGCTG
GGTGTGGCGGACCGCTATCAGGACATAGCGTTGGCTACCCGTGATATTGCTGAAGAGCTTGGCGGCGAAT
GGGCTGACCGCTTCCTCGTGCTTTACGGTATCGCCGCTCCCGATTCGCAGCGCATCGCCTTCTATCGCCT
TCTTGACGAGTTCTTCTGATTCGAAATGACCGACCAAGCGACGCCCAACCGGTATCAGCTCACTCAAAGG
CGGTAATACGGTTATCCACAGAATCAGGGGATAACGCAGGAAAGAACATGTGAGCAAAAGGCCAGCAAAA
GGCCAGGAACCGTAAAAAGGCCGCGTTGCTGGCGTTTTTCCATAGGCTCCGCCCCCCTGACGAGCATCAC
AAAAATCGACGCTCAAGTCAGAGGTGGCGAAACCCGACAGGACTATAAAGATACCAGGCGTTTCCCCCTG
GAAGCTCCCTCGTGCGCTCTCCTGTTCCGACCCTGCCGCTTACCGGATACCTGTCCGCCTTTCTCCCTTC
GGGAAGCGTGGCGCTTTCTCATAGCTCACGCTGTAGGTATCTCAGTTCGGTGTAGGTCGTTCGCTCCAAG
CTGGGCTGTGTGCACGAACCCCCCGTTCAGCCCGACCGCTGCGCCTTATCCGGTAACTATCGTCTTGAGT
CCAACCCGGTAAGACACGACTTATCGCCACTGGCAGCAGCCACTGGTAACAGGATTAGCAGAGCGAGGTA
TGTAGGCGGTGCTACAGAGTTCTTGAAGTGGTGGCCTAACTACGGCTACACTAGAAGGACAGTATTTGGT
ATCTGCGCTCTGCTGAAGCCAGTTACCTTCGGAAAAAGAGTTGGTAGCTCTTGATCCGGCAAACAAACCA
CCGCTGGTAGCGGTGGTTTTTTTGTTTGCAAGCAGCAGATTACGCGCAGAAAAAAAGGATTTCAAGAAGA
TCCTTTGATCTTTTCTACGGGGTCTGACGCTCAGTGGAACGAAAACTCACGTTAAGGGATTTTGGTCATG
AGATTATCAAAAAGGATCTTCACCTAGATCCTTTTATAGTCCGGAATCGTCACACAAAAAACCAACACAC
AGATGTAATGAAAATAAAGATATTTTATTGCGGCCATCGTGATGGCTAGAGTCTAAACTCGACCTACCTC
CTTAGCGCGCGGTCGTGTACTGGGCCGGCGGTTGCCGCTGTCGGCCAGCACCTCGACGCAGCCGTCGGTC
CATACGGCTGCGCTCCGGCGAGCGATTTGTGTGCGACCGACGGTGCCGGCCCCGCTGCGGACGATGGCAT
CGCAGCGGCCTTGAGCCCAGGCAGCATCGTCGAAGTTGCCGTCCACGAGGCTCTGGTAGAGCTGATCCAG
GCCGATGCGCAGCATGTAGGCTCGCAGACGAGGGCTGCCGGCCAGCTCGGGATGCCGGCGCTCGAAGTAG
CGAGTCTGCTGCTCCATGCAAGCCAGCCAGGGCCGCCAGAAGAAGATGTTGGCCACCTCGTACTGACTGT
CCCCGAACATAGCTTCGGACCAGTCGATTACGGCGGTGATGCGGCCGTTGTCGGTCAGGACGTTGTTGCT
GCCGAAGTCGGCATGGACGAGGTGGCGCACCTCGGGACAGTCTTCGGCCCACAGCATCAGTTCGTCCAGG
GCTTGAGCTACGCTGGCGGACACGGTGTCGTCCATCACGGTCTGCCAGTGGTAGACATGGGGATCAGCAA
TGGCGCAAATGAAATCCCGCCAGGTTGTGTACTGGCCGATGCCTTGGGGCCCGAATGGGCCGAAGCCGCT
GGTTTGACTGAGGTCGGCGGCGGCAATAGCATCCATAGCTTCGGCGACAGGCTGTAACACAGCAGGCAGC
TCTGTTTCGGGGAGGTCTTGGAGAGTAACGCCTTGGGCGCGTCTACTGATGCAGTATGTCAGGCTCTCGC
TGAACTCGCCGATGTCCAACACTTCGGGGATGGGTAGTGCAGCGCTGGCGAAGTGGCGGTACACGTAGCG
GTCTTTGTAGAAGCCATCAGCGCAGCTATTCACCCGCAGTACATAGCCGCGTCCGCCGACATCGAAGCTG
AAGGCTCGGCTCTCTTCGCCCTCCGACAACTGCATCAGGTCGCTCACACTGTCGAACTTCTCGATGAGAA
ATTTTTCAACGCTGGTAGCGGTGAGTTCGGGCTTCTTCATGGTGGCGCTAGTGTCAGAAGAATCGAGCTT
TTTGCAAAAGCCTAGGCCTCCAAAAAAGCCTCCTCACTACTTCTGGAATAGCTCAGAGGCCGAGGCGGCC
TCGGCCTCTGCATAAATAAAAAAAATTAGTCAGCCATGGGGCGGAGAATGGGCGGAACTGGGCGGAGTTA
GGGGCGGGATGGGCGGAGTTAGGGGCGGGACTATGGTTGCTGACTAATTGAGATGCATGCTTTGCATACT
TCTGCCTGCTGGGGAGCCTGGGGACTTTCCACACCTGGTTGCTGACTAATTGAGATGCATGCTTTGCATA
CTTCTGCCTGCTGGGGAGCCTGGGGACTTTCCACACCCTAACTGACACACATTCCACAGCTGGTTCTTTC
CGCCTCAGAAGGTACCTAACCAAGTTCCTCTTTCAGAGGTTATTTCAGGCCATGGTGCTGCGC
Features (pLannotate 1.2.2; 15 found; start..end, strand, type, name):
     17..98      -  polyA_signal   SV40 poly(A) signal: SV40 polyadenylation signal
    121..204     -  CDS            large T antigen (fragment): large T antigen from SV40 (simian virus 40)
    260..292     -  misc_feature   MCS (fragment): pUC18/19 multiple cloning site
    301..867     -  CDS            K-Ras: human small GTPase proto-oncoprotein
    925..1398    -  CDS            Nluc (fragment): NanoLuc® luciferase human codon-optimized
   1437..1455    -  promoter       SP6 promoter: promoter for bacteriophage SP6 RNA polymerase
   1481..1503    -  promoter       minimal CMV promoter (fragment): human cytomegalovirus (CMV) immediate early promoter
   1513..1878    +  enhancer       CMV enhancer: human cytomegalovirus immediate early enhancer
   1880..2067    +  promoter       CMV promoter (fragment): human cytomegalovirus (CMV) immediate early promoter
   2086..2133    +  promoter       EM7 promoter: synthetic bacterial promoter&nbsp
   2165..2956    +  CDS            neo: KKA2_KLEPN - Also known as kan, nptII. Experimental evidence at protein level: Swiss-Prot protein existence level 1. Resistance to kanamycin, neomycin, paromomycin, ribostamycin, butirosin and gentamicin B. From Klebsiella pneumoniae.
   3117..3705    -  rep_origin     ori: high-copy-number ColE1/pMB1/pBR322/pUC origin of replication
   3831..3879    -  polyA_signal   poly(A) signal: synthetic polyadenylation signal
   3918..4940    -  CDS            hph: KHYB_ECOLX - Experimental evidence at protein level: Swiss-Prot protein existence level 1. The aminoglycoside phosphotransferases achieve inactivation of their antibiotic substrates by phosphorylation. Only phosphorylates hygromycin and closely related compounds such as demethyl analogs and destomycin. From Escherichia coli.
   4971..5328    -  promoter       SV40 promoter: SV40 enhancer and early promoter
