[The description below was written by a language model from this plasmid's Addgene catalogue record and pLannotate feature annotations shown in this document.]
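Description:
LgBiT-KRAS 4B G12C BiBiT Ready Vector is a mammalian expression plasmid of about 5.4 kb built on the pFN217K LgBiT CMV-Hyg Flexi Vector backbone. It is propagated in E. coli from a high-copy ColE1/pUC-type origin under kanamycin selection. Resistance comes from an nptII (neo/kan) coding sequence that sits just downstream of a synthetic bacterial EM7 promoter. For selecting stably transfected mammalian cells, the plasmid carries a separate hygromycin phosphotransferase (hph) cassette, driven by the SV40 enhancer/early promoter and terminated by a synthetic polyadenylation signal.

The payload is human KRAS, isoform 4B, carrying the oncogenic G12C substitution. It is fused at its N terminus to LgBiT, the large subunit of the split NanoLuc (NanoBiT) luciferase. The automated annotation detects LgBiT as a NanoLuc fragment lying immediately upstream of the K-Ras reading frame. The record gives CMV as the promoter. In the feature table, the fusion lies on the minus strand, preceded by an SP6 promoter (which could allow in vitro transcription) and a short minimal-CMV fragment. The adjacent full CMV enhancer and promoter fragment are annotated on the opposite strand, facing the EM7–neo cassette, so the table alone does not settle exactly how the CMV elements are arranged around the fusion. An SV40 late-region polyadenylation signal follows the KRAS coding sequence, along with a remnant of a multiple cloning site.

LgBiT has little activity alone and regains luminescence when complemented by a small peptide partner. The construct therefore suits luminescence-based protein interaction or proximity assays with mutant KRAS in live cells. The record itself states only expression of the fusion protein and does not define the "BiBiT" format.
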