Addgene plasmid #237078: LgBiT-KRAS 4B G12C BiBiT Ready Vector
Purpose: Express LgBiT-KRAS 4B G12C Fusion Protein in Mammalian Cells under a CMV promoter
Depositing lab: Promega Corporation.
Backbone
  Vector backbone: pFN217K LgBiT CMV-Hyg Flexi Vector
  Vector type: Mammalian Expression
  Selectable markers: Hygromycin
Growth in bacteria
  Bacterial resistance: Kanamycin, 50 μg/mL
  Growth temperature: 37°C
  Growth strain: DH5alpha
  Copy number: High Copy
Gene/Insert
  Gene/Insert name: KRAS
  Species: H. sapiens (human)
  Mutation: G12C
  Entrez Gene: KRAS (a.k.a. 'C-K-RAS, C-K-RAS, CFC2, K-RAS2A, K-RAS2B, K-RAS4A, K-RAS4B, K-Ras, K-Ras 2, KI-RAS, KRAS1, KRAS2, NS, NS3, OES, RALD, RASK2, c-Ki-ras, c-Ki-ras2)
  Promoter: CMV
  Tag / fusion protein: LgBiT (N terminal on backbone)
  Cloning method: Other
Terms and licenses: Academic/Nonprofit Terms; Industry Terms
How to cite: LgBiT-KRAS 4B G12C BiBiT Ready Vector was a gift from Promega Corporation (Addgene plasmid # 237078 ; http://n2t.net/addgene:237078 ; RRID:Addgene_237078)
